>Addgene plasmid #199370 | pTS117 His14-Avi-45xGS-anti GFP nanobody | addgene full sequence | sequence record 390537 | Addgene NGS Result
CTCGAGAAATCATAAAAAATTTATTTGCTTTGTGAGCGGATAACAATTATAATAGATTCAATTGTGAGCG
GATAACAATTTCACACAGAATTCATTAAAGAGGAGAAATTAACCATGAGCAAGCATCACCATCATTCAGG
CCATCACCATACCGGACACCACCATCATTCAGGCAGTCATCACCATACCGGCGGATCATCCGGAGGTCTG
AATGATATCTTTGAAGCACAAAAGATTGAATGGCATGAAGGCTCTGGATCTGCAACTGGTTCAGGAGGCA
GTGGGGGTTCCGGTACACCGGGCAGTTCTACGAGTGGCACCTCTGCAGGATCCGGTTCTGGTGGTAGCGG
TGGTTCAGGAGGCAGTGGGGGTTCCACTAGTACCGCTCAGGTGCAGCTAGTTGAAAGCGGCGGTGCGCTG
GTTCAGCCGGGTGGTAGCCTGCGTCTGAGCTGTGCGGCGAGCGGCTTTCCGGTGAACCGTTATAGCATGC
GCTGGTATCGTCAGGCACCGGGCAAAGAACGTGAATGGGTGGCAGGCATGAGCAGCGCGGGTGATCGTAG
CAGCTATGAAGATAGCGTGAAAGGCCGTTTTACCATTAGCCGTGATGATGCGCGTAACACCGTGTATCTG
CAGATGAACAGCCTGAAACCGGAAGATACCGCGGTGTATTATTGCAACGTGAACGTGGGCTTTGAATATT
GGGGCCAGGGCACACAGGTTACAGTTAGTAGCTGACGGCCGCACATCACCATCACCATCACTAAGCTTAA
TTAGCTGAGCTTGGACTCCTGTTGATAGATCCAGTAATGACCTCAGAACTCCATCTGGATTTGTTCAGAA
CGCTCGGTTGCCGCCGGGCGTTTTTTATTGGTGAGAATCCAAGCTAGCCATGAAAATAAACTGTCTGCTT
ACATAAACAGTAATACAAGGGGTGTTATGAGCCATATTCAACGGGAAACGTCTTGCTCTAGGCCGCGATT
AAATTCCAACATGGATGCTGATTTATATGGGTATAAATGGGCTCGCGATAATGTCGGGCAATCAGGTGCG
ACAATCTATCGATTGTATGGGAAGCCCGATGCGCCAGAGTTGTTTCTGAAACATGGCAAAGGTAGCGTTG
CCAATGATGTTACAGATGAGATGGTCAGACTAAACTGGCTGACGGAATTTATGCCTCTTCCGACCATCAA
GCATTTTATCCGTACTCCTGATGATGCTTGGTTACTCACGACTGCGATCCCCGGCAAAACAGCATTCCAG
GTATTAGAAGAATATCCTGATTCAGGTGAAAATATTGTTGATGCGCTGGCAGTGTTCCTGCGCCGGTTGC
ATTCGATTCCTGTTTGTAATTGTCCTTTTAACAGCGATCGCGTATTTCGTCTCGCTCAGGCGCAATCACG
AATGAATAACGGTTTGGTTGATGCGAGTGATTTTGATGACGAGCGTAATGGCTGGCCTGTTGAACAAGTC
TGGAAAGAAATGCACAAACTTTTGCCATTCTCACCGGATTCAGTCGTCACTCATGGTGATTTCTCACTTG
ATAACCTTATTTTTGACGAGGGGAAATTAATAGGTTGTATTGATGTTGGACGAGTCGGAATCGCAGACCG
ATACCAGGATCTTGCCATCCTATGGAACTGCCTCGGTGAGTTTTCTCCTTCATTACAGAAACGGCTTTTT
CAAAAATATGGTATTGATAATCCTGATATGAATAAATTGCAGTTTCATTTGATGCTCGATGAGTTTTTCT
AAGAATTAATTCATGGGCAAATATTATACGCAAGGCGACAAGGTGCTGATGCCGCTGGCGATTCAGGTTC
ATCATGCCGTTTGTGATGGCTTCCATGTCGGCAGAATGCTTAATGAATTACAACAGTACTGCGATGAGTG
GCAGGGCGGGGCGTAATTTTTTTAAGGCAGTTATTGGTGCCCTTAAACGCCTGGGGTAATGACTCTCTAG
CTTGAGGCATCAAATAAAACGAAAGGCTCAGTCGAAAGACTGGGCCTTTCGTTTTATCTGTTGTTTGTCG
GTGAACGCTCTCCTGAGTAGGACAAATCCGCCCTCTAGATTACGTGCAGTCGATGATAAGCTGTCAAACA
TGAGAATTGTGCCTAATGAGTGAGCTAACTTACATTAATTGCGTTGCGCTCACTGCCCGCTTTCCAGTCG
GGAAACCTGTCGTGCCAGCTGCATTAATGAATCGGCCAACGCGCGGGGAGAGGCGGTTTGCGTATTGGGC
GCCAGGGTGGTTTTTCTTTTCACCAGTGAGACGGGCAACAGCTGATTGCCCTTCACCGCCTGGCCCTGAG
AGAGTTGCAGCAAGCGGTCCACGCTGGTTTGCCCCAGCAGGCGAAAATCCTGTTTGATGGTGGTTAACGG
CGGGATATAACATGAGCTGTCTTCGGTATCGTCGTATCCCACTACCGAGATATCCGCACCAACGCGCAGC
CCGGACTCGGTAATGGCGCGCATTGCGCCCAGCGCCATCTGATCGTTGGCAACCAGCATCGCAGTGGGAA
CGATGCCCTCATTCAGCATTTGCATGGTTTGTTGAAAACCGGACATGGCACTCCAGTCGCCTTCCCGTTC
CGCTATCGGCTGAATTTGATTGCGAGTGAGATATTTATGCCAGCCAGCCAGACGCAGACGCGCCGAGACA
GAACTTAATGGGCCCGCTAACAGCGCGATTTGCTGGTGACCCAATGCGACCAGATGCTCCACGCCCAGTC
GCGTACCGTCTTCATGGGAGAAAATAATACTGTTGATGGGTGTCTGGTCAGAGACATCAAGAAATAACGC
CGGAACATTAGTGCAGGCAGCTTCCACAGCAATGGCATCCTGGTCATCCAGCGGATAGTTAATGATCAGC
CCACTGACGCGTTGCGCGAGAAGATTGTGCACCGCCGCTTTACAGGCTTCGACGCCGCTTCGTTCTACCA
TCGACACCACCACGCTGGCACCCAGTTGATCGGCGCGAGATTTAATCGCCGCGACAATTTGCGACGGCGC
GTGCAGGGCCAGACTGGAGGTGGCAACGCCAATCAGCAACGACTGTTTGCCCGCCAGTTGTTGTGCCACG
CGGTTGGGAATGTAATTCAGCTCCGCCATCGCCGCTTCCACTTTTTCCCGCGTTTTCGCAGAAACGTGGC
TGGCCTGGTTCACCACGCGGGAAACGGTCTGATAAGAGACACCGGCATACTCTGCGACATCGTATAACGT
TACTGGTTTCACATTCACCACCCTGAATTGACTCTCTTCCGGGCGCTATCATGCCATACCGCGAAAGGTT
TTGCACCATTCGATGGTGTCGGAATTTCGGGCAGCGTTGGGTCCTGGCCACGGGTGCGCATGATCTAGAG
CTGCCTCGCGCGTTTCGGTGATGACGGTGAAAACCTCTGACACATGCAGCTCCCGGAGACGGTCACAGCT
TGTCTGTAAGCGGATGCCGGGAGCAGACAAGCCCGTCAGGGCGCGTCAGCGGGTGTTGGCGGGTGTCGGG
GCGCAGCCATGACCCAGTCACGTAGCGATAGCGGAGTGTATACTGGCTTAACTATGCGGCATCAGAGCAG
ATTGTACTGAGAGTGCACCATATGCGGTGTGAAATACCGCACAGATGCGTAAGGAGAAAATACCGCATCA
GGCGCTCTTCCGCTTCCTCGCTCACTGACTCGCTGCGCTCGGTCGTTCGGCTGCGGCGAGCGGTATCAGC
TCACTCAAAGGCGGTAATACGGTTATCCACAGAATCAGGGGATAACGCAGGAAAGAACATGTGAGCAAAA
GGCCAGCAAAAGGCCAGGAACCGTAAAAAGGCCGCGTTGCTGGCGTTTTTCCATAGGCTCCGCCCCCCTG
ACGAGCATCACAAAAATCGACGCTCAAGTCAGAGGTGGCGAAACCCGACAGGACTATAAAGATACCAGGC
GTTTCCCCCTGGAAGCTCCCTCGTGCGCTCTCCTGTTCCGACCCTGCCGCTTACCGGATACCTGTCCGCC
TTTCTCCCTTCGGGAAGCGTGGCGCTTTCTCATAGCTCACGCTGTAGGTATCTCAGTTCGGTGTAGGTCG
TTCGCTCCAAGCTGGGCTGTGTGCACGAACCCCCCGTTCAGCCCGACCGCTGCGCCTTATCCGGTAACTA
TCGTCTTGAGTCCAACCCGGTAAGACACGACTTATCGCCACTGGCAGCAGCCACTGGTAACAGGATTAGC
AGAGCGAGGTATGTAGGCGGTGCTACAGAGTTCTTGAAGTGGTGGCCTAACTACGGCTACACTAGAAGGA
CAGTATTTGGTATCTGCGCTCTGCTGAAGCCAGTTACCTTCGGAAAAAGAGTTGGTAGCTCTTGATCCGG
CAAACAAACCACCGCTGGTAGCGGTGGTTTTTTTGTTTGCAAGCAGCAGATTACGCGCAGAAAAAAAGGA
TCTCAAGAAGATCCTTTGATCTTTTCTACGGGGTCTGACGCTCAGTGGAACGAAAACTCACGTTAAGGGA
TTTTGGTCATGACATTAACCTATAAAAATAGGCGTATCACGAGGCCCTTTCGTCTTCAC
Features (pLannotate 1.2.2; 15 found; start..end, strand, type, name):
     10..54      +  promoter       T5 promoter: bacteriophage T5 promoter for E. coli RNA polymerase, with embedded lac operator
     62..78      +  protein_bind   lac operator: The lac repressor binds to the lac operator to inhibit transcription in E. coli. This inhibition can be relieved by adding lactose or isopropyl-β-D-thiogalactopyranoside (IPTG). lac repressor encoded by lacI
    385..729     +  CDS            vsfGFP-0 (fragment): vsfGFP-0 is a basic (constitutively fluorescent) green fluorescent protein published in 2015, derived from Aequorea victoria. It has low acid sensitivity.
    744..761     +  CDS            7xHis (fragment): 6xHis affinity tag
    784..878     +  terminator     lambda t0 terminator: transcription terminator from phage lambda
    937..1752    +  CDS            KanR: aminoglycoside phosphotransferase; aph(3')-Ia; confers resistance to kanamycin in bacteria or G418 (Geneticin®) in eukaryotes
   1762..1906    +  CDS            CmR (fragment): chloramphenicol acetyltransferase; cat; confers resistance to chloramphenicol
   1971..2057    +  terminator     rrnB T1 terminator: Escherichia coli rrnB; transcription terminator T1 from the E. coli rrnB gene
   2080..2097    -  promoter       tet promoter (fragment): E. coli promoter for tetracycline efflux protein gene
   2116..2137    -  protein_bind   CAP binding site: CAP binding activates transcription in the presence of cAMP. E. coli catabolite activator protein
   2150..3232    -  CDS            lacI: lac repressor; lacI; The lac repressor binds to the lac operator to inhibit transcription in E. coli. This inhibition can be relieved by adding lactose or isopropyl-β-D-thiogalactopyranoside (IPTG).
   3233..3310    -  promoter       lacIq promoter: lacI (mutant); In the lacIq allele, a single base change in the promoter boosts expression of the lacI gene about 10-fold.
   3359..3400    +  CDS            rop (fragment): Rop protein, which maintains plasmids at low copy number; rop
   3502..3642    +  misc_feature   bom: basis of mobility region from pBR322
   3828..4416    -  rep_origin     ori: high-copy-number ColE1/pMB1/pBR322/pUC origin of replication
