[The description below was written by a language model from this plasmid's Addgene catalogue record and pLannotate feature annotations shown in this document.]
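Description:
pTS117 His14-Avi-45xGS-anti GFP nanobody is a bacterial expression plasmid built on the pDG-Kan backbone for producing a tagged anti-GFP nanobody in E. coli. It replicates from a high-copy ColE1/pMB1-type origin (with an adjacent bom region and only a remnant of rop) and is selected with kanamycin through an aph(3')-Ia KanR gene. A leftover chloramphenicol acetyltransferase fragment also lies downstream of this marker. The sequenced record is about 4.5 kb.

Expression is driven by a bacteriophage T5 promoter with embedded and downstream lac operators. A plasmid-borne lacI gene under the stronger lacIq promoter supplies repressor, so transcription is held off until it is induced with IPTG. The open reading frame encodes an N-terminal 14xHis tag, followed by an Avi biotin acceptor peptide. According to the construct name, a long 45xGS flexible linker then joins these to the wild-type llama-derived anti-GFP nanobody known as "Enhancer" (348 bp, cloned between SpeI and HindIII). The automated annotation labels this region as a fragment of vsfGFP-0. This most likely reflects the nanobody sequence being part of that reference entry rather than any GFP being present, as the position and length match the nanobody insert. A short His-tag-like annotation sits just after the insert, but the record does not indicate whether it is translated. Lambda t0 and rrnB T1 terminators flank the downstream region.

The His tag allows metal-affinity purification, and the Avi tag allows site-specific biotinylation so the nanobody can be immobilised on streptavidin supports. This fits the associated work on nanobody-based purification of GFP-tagged human protein complexes.
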