Addgene plasmid #199370: pTS117 His14-Avi-45xGS-anti GFP nanobody
Purpose: Bacterial expression plasmid for anti-GFP nanobody with an N-terminal His-tag and biotin acceptor peptide (Avi)
Depositing lab: Rebecca Voorhees. Depositing organization: California Institute of Technology. Publication: A nanobody-based strategy for rapid and scalable purification of human protein complexes. Stevens TA, Tomaleri GP, Hazu M, Wei S, Nguyen VN, DeKalb C, Voorhees RM, Pleiner T. Nat Protoc. 2024 Jan;19(1):127-158. doi: 10.1038/s41596-023-00904-w. Epub 2023 Nov 16. PubMed 37974029.
Backbone
  Vector backbone: pDG-Kan
  Backbone size w/o insert (bp): 4192
  Vector type: Bacterial Expression
Growth in bacteria
  Bacterial resistance: Kanamycin, 50 μg/mL
  Growth temperature: 37°C
  Growth strain: DH5alpha
  Copy number: High Copy
Gene/Insert
  Gene/Insert name: anti-GFP nanobody (alt name: Enhancer)
  Species: Llama glama
  Insert size (bp): 348
  Mutation: WT
  Promoter: T5-LacO
  Tag / fusion protein: 14xHis-Avi (N terminal on insert)
  Cloning method: Restriction Enzyme; 5′ cloning site SpeI (not destroyed); 3′ cloning site HindIII (not destroyed)
Terms and licenses: Academic/Nonprofit Terms; Industry Terms: Not Available to Industry
Depositor comments: Please visit https://www.biorxiv.org/content/10.1101/2023.03.09.531980v1 for bioRxiv preprint.
How to cite: pTS117 His14-Avi-45xGS-anti GFP nanobody was a gift from Rebecca Voorhees (Addgene plasmid # 199370 ; http://n2t.net/addgene:199370 ; RRID:Addgene_199370)
